Addgene plasmid #169632: pTS2163
Purpose: Tier-3 vector for CRISPR-mediated stable integration into the AAVS1 locus of the tetON-system (OTetO7-PCMVmin-SEAP-p2A-iRFP670-pA::PmPGK1-rtTA-pA::A3-pA)
Depositing lab: Martin Fussenegger. Publication: A versatile plasmid architecture for mammalian synthetic biology (VAMSyB). Haellman V, Strittmatter T, Bertschi A, Stucheli P, Fussenegger M. Metab Eng. 2021 Jul;66:41-50. doi: 10.1016/j.ymben.2021.04.003. Epub 2021 Apr 18. PubMed 33857582.
Backbone
  Vector backbone: pTS1100 (pUC57-based)
  Backbone size w/o insert (bp): 5908
  Vector type: Mammalian Expression
  Selectable markers: Puromycin
Growth in bacteria
  Bacterial resistance: Ampicillin, 100 μg/mL
  Growth temperature: 37°C
  Growth strain: DH5alpha
  Copy number: High Copy
Gene/Insert
  Gene/Insert name: OTetO7-PCMVmin-SEAP-iRFP670::PmPGK1-rtTA-pA::A3
  Species: H. sapiens (human); Synthetic
  Promoter: tetO7-PhCMVmin / PPGK
  Cloning method: Restriction Enzyme; 5′ cloning site Unknown (unknown if destroyed)
  Sequencing primers: 5′ AmpStart; 3′ CTGGCACGACAGGTTTCCCGACTGG
Terms and licenses: Academic/Nonprofit Terms; Industry Terms: Not Available to Industry
How to cite: pTS2163 was a gift from Martin Fussenegger (Addgene plasmid # 169632 ; http://n2t.net/addgene:169632 ; RRID:Addgene_169632)
