[The description below was written by a language model from this plasmid's Addgene catalogue record and pLannotate feature annotations shown in this document.]
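Description:
pTS2163 is a Tier-3 vector from the VAMSyB modular plasmid architecture, built on the pUC57-derived backbone pTS1100 and designed as a donor for CRISPR-mediated stable integration of a complete Tet-On system into the human AAVS1 safe-harbour locus. It is propagated in E. coli as a high-copy plasmid through a ColE1/pUC-type origin and selected with ampicillin (AmpR, β-lactamase). The sequenced record is about 10.2 kb.

The integrating region is bounded by left and right homology arms taken from AAVS1, within intron 1 of PPP1R12C. Immediately after the left arm lies a splice acceptor followed by YPet and the puromycin N-acetyltransferase gene (pac), ending in an SV40 poly(A) signal. No promoter is annotated for this unit, an arrangement consistent with a promoter trap in which the yellow fluorescent marker and puromycin resistance are expressed from the endogenous locus only after correct insertion, although the record does not state this explicitly.

Downstream, a tetO7 operator array fused to a minimal CMV promoter (annotated by similarity as a TRE3G fragment) drives secreted alkaline phosphatase (SEAP, detected as a human placental ALPP fragment) linked by a P2A peptide to the near-infrared protein iRFP670, terminated by a bGH poly(A). A second unit uses the mouse PGK1 promoter to express the reverse tetracycline transactivator constitutively (annotated as rtTA3 with VP16-derived activation repeats), followed by a synthetic poly(A). The third position, A3, appears to be an unfilled assembly slot.

In cells carrying the integration, doxycycline lets rtTA bind the operators and induce both reporters, giving a secreted enzymatic and a fluorescent readout from a defined genomic site.
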