Features (pLannotate 1.2.2; 23 found; start..end, strand, type, name):
    186..874     +  CDS            rtTA3 (fragment): reverse tetracycline transactivator 3 activates expression from Tet-responsive promoters in the presence of doxycycline
    804..914     +  CDS            VP48: 3 tandem repeats of the minimal activation domain of herpes simplex virus VP16 (Cheng et al., 2013)
    998..1019    +  polyA_signal   poly(A) signal (fragment): synthetic polyadenylation signal
   1059..1075    -  CDS            lacZα (fragment): LacZα fragment of β-galactosidase; lacZ fragment
   1214..1235    -  protein_bind   CAP binding site: CAP binding activates transcription in the presence of cAMP. E. coli catabolite activator protein
   1248..1289    -  CDS            lacI (fragment): lac repressor; lacI; The lac repressor binds to the lac operator to inhibit transcription in E. coli. This inhibition can be relieved by adding lactose or isopropyl-β-D-thiogalactopyranoside (IPTG).
   1290..2126    +  misc_feature   HA-R: right homology arm from the adeno-associated virus integration site (AAVS1) within intron 1 of the human PPP1R12C gene
   2217..2805    -  rep_origin     ori: high-copy-number ColE1/pMB1/pBR322/pUC origin of replication
   2926..3786    -  CDS            AmpR: β-lactamase; bla; confers resistance to ampicillin, carbenicillin, and related antibiotics
   3787..3891    -  promoter       AmpR promoter: bla
   3970..4773    +  misc_feature   HA-L: left homology arm from the adeno-associated virus integration site (AAVS1) within intron 1 of the human PPP1R12C gene
   4780..4805    +  misc_feature   SA: splice acceptor site
   4898..5614    +  CDS            YPet: YPet is a basic (constitutively fluorescent) yellow fluorescent protein published in 2005, derived from Aequorea victoria. It has moderate acid sensitivity.
   5717..6310    +  CDS            pac: PUAC_STRAD - Protein predicted: Swiss-Prot protein existence level 4. Detoxification of puromycin. From Streptomyces alboniger.
   6338..6459    -  polyA_signal   SV40 poly(A) signal: SV40 polyadenylation signal
   6472..6811    -  promoter       TRE3G BI promoter (fragment): 3rd-generation Tet-responsive bidirectional promoter that can be activated by binding of Tet-On® 3G
   6812..6845    +  LTR            5' LTR (truncated) (fragment): truncated 5' long terminal repeat (LTR) from HIV-1
   6861..6879    +  promoter       T7 promoter: promoter for bacteriophage T7 RNA polymerase
   6977..8461    +  CDS            ALPP (fragment): PPB1_HUMAN - Also known as PLAP. Experimental evidence at protein level: Swiss-Prot protein existence level 1. From Homo sapiens (Human).
   8573..9502    +  CDS            iRFP670: iRFP670 is a basic (constitutively fluorescent) near ir fluorescent protein published in 2013, derived from Rhodopseudomonas palustris CGA009. It has low acid sensitivity. It requires the cofactor biliverdin for fluorescence.
   9569..9793    +  polyA_signal   bGH poly(A) signal: bovine growth hormone polyadenylation signal
   9802..9819    +  promoter       SV40 promoter (fragment): SV40 enhancer and early promoter
   9841..127     +  promoter       PGK promoter (across the origin): mouse phosphoglycerate kinase 1 promoter
>Addgene plasmid #169632 | pTS2163 | addgene full sequence | sequence record 366785 | Addgene NGS Result
CGGGCTCAGGGGCGGGCTCAGGGGCGGGGCGGGCGCCCGAAGGTCCTCCGGAGGCCCGGCATTCTGCACG
CTTCAAAAGCGCACGTCTGCCGCGCTGTTCTCCTCTTCCTCATCTCCGGGCCTTTCGACCTCCAGCCCGA
GCTCGGTATAGGGAGACCGAATTCACCATGACTAGTGGATCAAGACTGGACAAGAGCAAAGTCATAAACT
CTGCTCTGGAATTACTCAATGGAGTCGGTATCGAAGGCCTGACGACAAGGAAACTCGCTCAAAAGCTGGG
AGTTGAGCAGCCTACCCTGTACTGGCACGTGAAGAACAAGCGGGCCCTGCTCGATGCCCTGCCAATCGAG
ATGCTGGACAGGCATCATACCCACTCCTGCCCCCTGGAAGGCGAGTCATGGCAAGACTTTCTGCGGAACA
ACGCCAAGTCATACCGCTGTGCTCTCCTCTCACATCGCGACGGGGCTAAAGTGCATCTCGGCACCCGCCC
AACAGAGAAACAGTACGAAACCCTGGAAAATCAGCTCGCGTTCCTGTGTCAGCAAGGCTTCTCCCTGGAG
AACGCACTGTACGCTCTGTCCGCCGTGGGCCACTTTACACTGGGCTGCGTATTGGAGGAACAGGAGCATC
AAGTAGCAAAAGAGGAAAGAGAGACACCTACCACCGATTCTATGCCCCCACTTCTGAAACAAGCAATTGA
GCTGTTCGACCGGCAGGGAGCCGAACCTGCCTTCCTTTTCGGCCTGGAACTAATCATATGTGGCCTGGAG
AAACAGCTAAAGTGCGAAAGCGGCGGGCCGACCGACGCCCTTGACGATTTTGACTTAGACATGCTCCCAG
CCGATGCCCTTGACGACTTTGACCTTGATATGCTGCCTGCTGACGCTCTTGACGATTTTGACCTTGACAT
GCTCCCCGGGGCTAGCGGATCCACCGGTGTCTAGAAAGCTATACAGGTGCACCGCTTTATAATAAAACTG
ATACAGAGAACGTTATCATGTGTGTTGGTTTTTTTTGTGTGTGCGGTTTAAGGGAGCCTCGGTCATAGCT
GTTTCCTGTGTAAAACGACGGCCAGCGCGGGAGACGGTCAGTTCGTCTCCAGCTCAGAAATTATGAGAGC
GTTTAATAAAGTATTGACTATGGTTGACAAAACGTGTGTTGGAGTTTTTTGTGTGCTTTGTCATCAACTG
AGCCAGTAGGTCGAGGGTGCCTAATGAGTGAGCTAACTCACATTAATTGCGTTGCGCTCACTGCCCGCTT
TCCAGTCGGGAAACCTGTCGTGCCAGCTGACTAGGGACAGGATTGGTGACAGAAAAGCCCCATCCTTAGG
CCTCCTCCTTCCTAGTCTCCTGATATTGGGTCTAACCCCCACCTCCTGTTAGGCAGATTCCTTATCTGGT
GACACACCCCCATTTCCTGGAGCCATCTCTCTCCTTGCCAGAACCTCTAAGGTTTGCTTACGATGGAGCC
AGAGAGAATCCTGGGAGGGAGAGCTTGGCAGGGGGTGGGAGGGAAGGGGGGGATGCGTGACCTGCCCGGT
TCTCAGTGGCCACCCTGCGCTACCCTCTCCCAGAACCTGAGCTGCTCTGACGCGGCTGTCTGGTGCGTTT
CACTGATCCTGGTGCTGCAGCTTCCTTACACTTCCCAAGAGGAGAAGCAGTTTGGAAAAACAAAATCAGA
ATAAGTTGGTCCTGAGTTCTAACTTTGGCTCTTCACCTTTCTAGTCCCCAATTTATATTGTTCCTCCGTG
CGTCAGTTTTACCTGTGAGATAAGGCCAGTAGCCAGCCCCGTCCTGGCAGGGCTGTGGTGAGGAGGGGGG
TGTCCGTGTGGAAAACTCCCTTTGTGAGAATGGTGCGTCTTAGGTGTTCACCAGGTCGTGGCCGCCTCTA
CTCCCTTTCTCTTTCTCCATCCTTCTTTCCTTAAAGAGTCCCCAGTGCTATCTGGGACATATTCCTCCGC
CCAGAGCAGGGTCCCGCTTCCCTAAGGCCCTGCTCTGGGCTTCTGGGTTTGAGTCCTTGGCAAGCCCAGG
AGAGGCGCTCAGGCTTCCCTGTCCCCCTTCCTCGTCCACCATCTCATGCCCCTGGCTCTCCTGCCCCTTC
CCTACAGGGGTTCCTGGCTCTGCTCTCCAATCCTGTCCCTAGTGGCCCCCCATGGACATGTGAGCAAAAG
GCCAGCAAAAGGCCAGGAACCGTAAAAAGGCCGCGTTGCTGGCGTTTTTCCATAGGCTCCGCCCCCCTGA
CGAGCATCACAAAAATCGACGCTCAAGTCAGAGGTGGCGAAACCCGACAGGACTATAAAGATACCAGGCG
TTTCCCCCTGGAAGCTCCCTCGTGCGCTCTCCTGTTCCGACCCTGCCGCTTACCGGATACCTGTCCGCCT
TTCTCCCTTCGGGAAGCGTGGCGCTTTCTCATAGCTCACGCTGTAGGTATCTCAGTTCGGTGTAGGTCGT
TCGCTCCAAGCTGGGCTGTGTGCACGAACCCCCCGTTCAGCCCGACCGCTGCGCCTTATCCGGTAACTAT
CGTCTTGAGTCCAACCCGGTAAGACACGACTTATCGCCACTGGCAGCAGCCACTGGTAACAGGATTAGCA
GAGCGAGGTATGTAGGCGGTGCTACAGAGTTCTTGAAGTGGTGGCCTAACTACGGCTACACTAGAAGAAC
AGTATTTGGTATCTGCGCTCTGCTGAAGCCAGTTACCTTCGGAAAAAGAGTTGGTAGCTCTTGATCCGGC
AAACAAACCACCGCTGGTAGCGGTGGTTTTTTTGTTTGCAAGCAGCAGATTACGCGCAGAAAAAAAGGAT
CTCAAGAAGATCCTTTGATCTTTTCTACGGGGATTATCAAAAAGGATCTTCACCTAGATCCTTTTAAATT
AAAAATGAAGTTTTAAATCAATCTAAAGTATATATGAGTAAACTTGGTCTGACAGTTACCAATGCTTAAT
CAGTGAGGCACCTATCTCAGCGATCTGTCTATTTCGTTCATCCATAGTTGCCTGACTCCCCGTCGTGTAG
ATAACTACGATACGGGAGGGCTTACCATCTGGCCCCAGTGCTGCAATGATACCGCGGCTCCCACGCTCAC
CGGCTCCAGATTTATCAGCAATAAACCAGCCAGCCGGAAGGGCCGAGCGCAGAAGTGGTCCTGCAACTTT
ATCCGCCTCCATCCAGTCTATTAATTGTTGCCGGGAAGCTAGAGTAAGTAGTTCGCCAGTTAATAGTTTG
CGCAACGTTGTTGCCATTGCTACAGGCATCGTGGTGTCACGCTCGTCGTTTGGTATGGCTTCATTCAGCT
CCGGTTCCCAACGATCAAGGCGAGTTACATGATCCCCCATGTTGTGCAAAAAAGCGGTTAGCTCCTTCGG
TCCTCCGATCGTTGTCAGAAGTAAGTTGGCCGCAGTGTTATCACTCATGGTTATGGCAGCACTGCATAAT
TCTCTTACTGTCATGCCATCCGTAAGATGCTTTTCTGTGACTGGTGAGTACTCAACCAAGTCATTCTGAG
AATAGTGTATGCGGCGACCGAGTTGCTCTTGCCCGGCGTCAATACGGGATAATACCGCGCCACATAGCAG
AACTTTAAAAGTGCTCATCATTGGAAAACGTTCTTCGGGGCGAAAACTCTCAAGGATCTTACCGCTGTTG
AGATCCAGTTCGATGTAACCCACTCGTGCACCCAACTGATCTTCAGCATCTTTTACTTTCACCAGCGTTT
CTGGGTGAGCAAAAACAGGAAGGCAAAATGCCGCAAAAAAGGGAATAAGGGCGACACGGAAATGTTGAAT
ACTCATACTCTTCCTTTTTCAATATTATTGAAGCATTTATCAGGGTTATTGTCTCATGAGCGGATACATA
TTTGAATGTATTTAGAAAAATAAACAAATAGGGGTTCCGCGCACATTTCCCCGAAAAGTGCCACCTGACG
TCTAAGAAACCAAGATCAGCGGCCGCGGGGCCACTAGGGACAGGATTGGTGCTTTCTCTGACCAGCATTC
TCTCCCCTGGGCCTGTGCCGCTTTCTGTCTGCAGCTTGTGGCCTGGGTCACCTCTACGGCTGGCCCAGAT
CCTTCCCTGCCGCCTCCTTCAGGTTCCGTCTTCCTCCACTCCCTCTTCCCCTTGCTCTCTGCTGTGTTGC
TGCCCAAGGATGCTCTTTCCGGAGCACTTCCTTCTCGGCGCTGCACCACGTGATGTCCTCTGAGCGAATC
CTCCCCGTGTCTGGGTCCTCTCCGGGCATCTCTCCTCCCTCACCCAACCCCATGCCGTCTTCACTCGCTG
GGTTCCCTTTTCCTTCTCCTTCTGGGGCCTGTGCCATCTCTCGTTTCTTAGGATGGCCTTCTCCGACGGA
TGTCTCCCTTGCGTCCCGCCTCCCCTTCTTGTAGGCCTGCATCATCACCGTTTTTCTGGACAACCCCAAA
GTACCCCATCTCCCTGGCTTTAGCCACCTCTCCATCCTCTTGCTTTCTTTGCCTGGACACCCCGTTCTCC
TGTGGATTCGGGTCACCTCTCACTCCTTTCATTTGGGCAGCTCCCCTACCCCCCTTACCTCTCTAGTCTG
TGCTAACTCTTCCAGCCCCCTGTCATGGCATCTTCCAGGGGTCCGAGAGTTCAGCTAGTCCTCTTCCTCC
AACCCGGGCCCCTATGTCCACTTCAGGACAGCATGTTTGCTGCCTCCAGGAATCCTGTGTCCCCGAGCTG
GGACCACCTTATATTCCCAGGGCCGGTTAATGTGGCTCTGGTTCTGGGTACTTTTATCTGTCCCCTCCAC
CCCACAGTGGGGCAAGCTACTGACCTCTTCTCTTCCTCCCACAGGGCCCTTCAGGCGGCGGACCCGGGGA
GGGCAGAGGAAGCCTTCTAACATGCGGTGACGTGGAGGAGAATCCCGGCCCTGCTAGTGGTGGTCAATTG
GTGTCTAAAGGCGAGGAGCTATTTACAGGAGTCGTGCCCATTCTAGTCGAATTGGATGGTGACGTTAACG
GCCACAAATTCTCTGTTTCGGGAGAGGGTGAAGGTGATGCCACTTACGGCAAGTTAACTCTGAAGTTGTT
ATGTACAACAGGGAAGCTCCCCGTCCCCTGGCCAACCCTCGTTACAACACTCGGGTACGGAGTACAATGC
TTTGCTAGGTATCCAGATCATATGAAGCAACACGATTTTTTTAAATCCGCTATGCCCGAAGGCTATGTAC
AGGAACGTACCATTTTTTTTAAGGATGATGGGAATTACAAGACACGAGCGGAAGTTAAATTTGAGGGCGA
CACCCTAGTGAATCGTATTGAGCTTAAGGGCATAGATTTTAAGGAGGACGGTAATATACTCGGTCATAAG
CTAGAGTATAATTATAATTCTCATAATGTGTATATCACGGCCGATAAACAGAAAAACGGGATCAAGGCCA
ATTTCAAGATCAGGCATAATATCGAGGACGGTGGGGTCCAACTGGCTGATCATTACCAGCAGAACACGCC
GATCGGTGACGGCCCTGTTCTTCTGCCCGATAACCACTACCTCTCATACCAGAGCGCACTTTTCAAAGAT
CCCAACGAGAAGAGAGATCACATGGTACTGTTGGAATTTCTCACCGCGGCAGGTATCACAGAGGGGATGG
ACGAACTGTACAAGGCCTCCGGAGGAAGCGGAGGAAGTGGCGCCACAAACTTCTCACTCTTGAAACAGGC
AGGTGACGTCGAAGAAAACCCAGGGCCCGCATCCGGTGGGAGTGGGACAGAGTATAAGCCAACGGTTAGG
CTTGCGACGCGGGATGATGTCCCCAGGGCCGTTCGCACTCTTGCGGCAGCATTCGCTGACTACCCTGCCA
CCAGGCACACTGTAGACCCTGACCGGCACATTGAAAGAGTGACTGAACTGCAGGAACTTTTCCTGACTCG
CGTCGGCTTGGACATCGGCAAGGTCTGGGTGGCTGACGACGGCGCCGCCGTGGCAGTGTGGACTACCCCC
GAAAGTGTGGAAGCTGGGGCCGTGTTCGCTGAAATTGGACCAAGAATGGCTGAGCTGAGCGGATCACGGC
TGGCTGCACAGCAGCAGATGGAGGGGCTGCTGGCCCCCCACAGACCGAAAGAGCCTGCATGGTTCCTGGC
AACCGTGGGCGTGAGCCCAGACCACCAGGGGAAAGGACTGGGCTCCGCCGTGGTGCTGCCAGGCGTGGAG
GCAGCCGAGAGAGCTGGCGTGCCAGCCTTCCTGGAAACCTCTGCTCCTCGAAACCTGCCTTTCTATGAGC
GCCTGGGCTTCACAGTGACCGCCGACGTGGAGGTGCCAGAGGGCCCTCGGACCTGGTGCATGACCCGCAA
ACCTGGAGCCTGACCTAGGTGATCTTGACAGACATGATAAGATACATTGATGAGTTTGGACAAACCACAA
CTAGAATGCAGTGAAAAAAATGCTTTATTTGTGAAATTTGTGATGCTATTGCTTTATTTGTAACCATTAT
AAGCTGCAATAAACAAGTTAGATCTACGCGTCCGTACACGCCTAAAGCATATACGTTCTCTATCACTGAT
AGGGAGTAAACTGGATATACGTTCTCTATCACTGATAGGGAGTAAACTGTAGATACGTTCTCTATCACTG
ATAGGGAGTAAACTGGTCATACGTTCTCTATCACTGATAGGGAGTAAACTCCTTATACGTTCTCTATCAC
TGATAGGGAGTAAAGTCTGCATACGTTCTCTATCACTGATAGGGAGTAAACTCTTCATACGTTCTCTATC
ACTGATAGGGAGTAAACTCGAGTATGTCGAGGTGGCGTGTACGGTGGGAGGCCTATATAAGCAGAGCTCG
TTTAGTGAACCGTCAGATCGCGAGCTCTCTGGCTAACTAGAGAACCCACTGCTTACTGGCTTATCGAAAT
TAATACGACTCACTATAGGGAGACCCAAGCTGTTCGAAGCGGAATTCACCATGACTAGTTGGCTGTGGCT
GGTGCTGCTGCTGCTGTGCCTGGCCGGCAACGTGCAGGCCGCTAGTATCATCCCCGTGGAGGAGGAGAAC
CCCGACTTCTGGAACAGAGAGGCCGCCGAGGCCCTGGGCGCCGCCAAGAAGCTGCAGCCCGCCCAGACCG
CCGCCAAGAACCTGATCATCTTCCTGGGCGACGGCATGGGCGTGAGCACCGTGACCGCCGCCAGAATCCT
GAAGGGCCAGAAGAAGGACAAGCTGGGCCCCGAGATCCCCCTGGCCATGGACAGATTCCCCTACGTGGCC
CTGAGCAAGACCTACAACGTGGACAAGCACGTGCCCGACAGCGGCGCCACCGCCACCGCCTACCTGTGCG
GCGTGAAGGGCAACTTCCAGACCATCGGCCTGAGCGCCGCCGCCAGATTCAACCAGTGCAACACCACCAG
AGGCAACGAGGTGATCAGCGTGATGAACAGAGCCAAGAAGGCCGGCAAGAGCGTGGGCGTGGTGACCACC
ACCAGAGTGCAGCACGCCAGCCCCGCCGGCACCTACGCCCACACCGTGAACAGAAACTGGTACAGCGACG
CCGACGTGCCCGCCAGCGCCAGACAGGAGGGCTGCCAGGACATCGCCACCCAGCTGATCAGCAACATGGA
CATCGACGTGATCCTGGGCGGCGGCAGAAAGTACATGTTCAGAATGGGCACCCCCGACCCCGAGTACCCC
GACGACTACAGCCAGGGCGGCACCAGACTGGACGGCAAGAACCTGGTGCAGGAGTGGCTGGCCAAGAGAC
AGGGCGCCAGATACGTGTGGAACAGAACCGAGCTGATGCAGGCCAGCCTGGACCCCAGCGTGACCCACCT
GATGGGCCTGTTCGAGCCCGGCGACATGAAGTACGAGATCCACAGAGACAGCACCCTGGACCCCAGCCTG
ATGGAGATGACCGAGGCCGCCCTGAGACTGCTGAGCAGAAACCCCAGAGGCTTCTTCCTGTTCGTGGAGG
GCGGCAGAATCGACCACGGCCACCACGAGAGCAGAGCCTACAGAGCCCTGACCGAGACCATCATGTTCGA
CGACGCCATCGAGAGAGCCGGCCAGCTGACCAGCGAGGAGGACACCCTGAGCCTGGTGACCGCCGACCAC
AGCCACGTGTTCAGCTTCGGCGGCTACCCCCTGAGAGGCAGCAGCATCTTCGGCCTGGCCCCCGGCAAGG
CCAGAGACAGAAAGGCCTACACCGTGCTGCTGTACGGCAACGGCCCCGGCTACGTGCTGAAGGACGGCGC
CAGACCCGACGTGACCGAGAGCGAGAGCGGCAGCCCCGAGTACAGACAGCAGAGCGCCGTGCCCCTGGAC
GAGGAGACCCACGCCGGCGAGGACGTGGCCGTGTTCGCCAGAGGCCCCCAGGCCCACCTGGTGCACGGCG
TGCAGGAGCAGACCTTCATCGCCCACGTGATGGCCTTCGCCGCCTGCCTGGAGCCCTACACCGCCTGCGA
CCTGGCCCCCCCCGCCGGCACCACCGACGCCGCCCACCCCGGCTACAGCAGAGTGGGCGCCGCCGGCAGA
TTCGAGCAGACCGCTAGTGGTGGTTCTGGTGGAAGCGGAGCTACTAACTTCAGCCTGCTGAAGCAGGCTG
GTGACGTGGAGGAGAACCCTGGACCTGCTAGTGCGCGTAAGGTCGATCTCACCTCCTGCGATCGCGAGCC
GATCCACATCCCCGGCAGCATTCAGCCGTGCGGCTGCCTGCTTGCCTGCGACGCGCAGGCGGTGCGGATC
ACGCGCATTACGGAAAATGCCGGCGCGTTCTTTGGACGCGAAACTCCGCGGGTCGGTGAGCTACTCGCCG
ATTACTTCGGCGAGACCGAAGCCCATGCGCTGCGCAACGCACTGGCGCAGTCCTCCGATCCAAAGCGACC
GGCGCTGATCTTCGGTTGGCGCGACGGCCTGACCGGCCGCACCTTCGACATCTCACTGCATCGCCATGAC
GGTACATCGATCATCGAGTTCGAGCCTGCGGCGGCCGAACAGGCCGACAATCCGCTGCGGCTGACGCGGC
AGATCATCGCGCGCACCAAAGAACTGAAGTCGCTCGAAGAGATGGCCGCACGGGTGCCGCGCTATCTGCA
GGCGATGCTCGGCTATCACCGCGTGATGTTGTACCGCTTCGCGGACGACGGCTCCGGGATGGTGATCGGC
GAGGCGAAGCGCAGCGACCTCGAGAGCTTTCTCGGTCAGCACTTTCCGGCGTCGCTGGTCCCGCAGCAGG
CGCGGCTACTGTACTTGAAGAACGCGATCCGCGTGGTCTCGGATTCGCGCGGCATCAGCAGCCGGATCGT
GCCCGAGCACGACGCCTCCGGCGCCGCGCTCGATCTGTCGTTCGCGCACCTGCGCAGCATCTCGCCCTGC
CATCTCGAATTTCTGCGGAACATGGGCGTCAGCGCCTCGATGTCGCTGTCGATCATCATTGACGGCACGC
TATGGGGATTGATCATCTGTCATCATTACGAGCCGCGTGCCGTGCCGATGGCGCAGCGCGTCGCGGCCGA
AATGTTCGCCGACTTCTTATCGCTGCACTTCACCGCCGCCCACCACCAACGCGCTAGCGGATCCACCGGT
GTCTAGAAAGCTTTGAGGCCGGCCTGCAGGCCCGCTGATCAGCCTCGACTGTGCCTTCTAGTTGCCAGCC
ATCTGTTGTTTGCCCCTCCCCCGTGCCTTCCTTGACCCTGGAAGGTGCCACTCCCACTGTCCTTTCCTAA
TAAAATGAGGAAATTGCATCGCATTGTCTGAGTAGGTGTCATTCTATTCTGGGGGGTGGGGTGGGGCAGG
ACAGCAAGGGGGAGGATTGGGAAGACAATAGCAGGCATGCTGGGGATGCGGTGGGCTCTATGGTAGCTTA
GGAGGCGGAAAGAACCAGCGCGTGGTACCCTCGAGCTACCGGGTAGGGGAGGCGCTTTTCCCAAGGCAGT
CTGGAGCATGCGCTTTAGCAGCCCCGCTGGGCACTTGGCGCTACACAAGTGGCCTCTGGCCTCGCACACA
TTCCACATCCACCGGTAGGCGCCAACCGGCTCCGTTCTTTGGTGGCCCCTTCGCGCCACCTTCTACTCCT
CCCCTAGTCAGGAAGTTCCCCCCCGCCCCGCAGCTCGCGTCGTGCAGGACGTGACAAATGGAAGTAGCAC
GTCTCAGTAGTCTCGTGCAGATGGACAGCACCGCTGAGCAATGGAAGCGGGTAGGCCTTTGGGGCAGCGG
CCAATAGCAGCTTTGCTCCTTCGCTTTCTGGGCTCAGAGGCTGGGAAGGGGTGGGTCCGGGGG
